Addgene plasmid #44953: pFA6a-link-yomRuby2-Kan
Purpose: Yeast tagging vector to create gene fusion with yeast optimized mRuby2 with Kan selection
Depositing lab: Wendell Lim & Kurt Thorn. Depositing organization: University of California, San Francisco (UCSF). Publication: Improved Blue, Green, and Red Fluorescent Protein Tagging Vectors for S. cerevisiae. Lee S, Lim WA, Thorn KS. PLoS One. 2013 Jul 2;8(7):e67902. doi: 10.1371/journal.pone.0067902. Print 2013. PubMed 23844123.
Backbone
  Vector backbone: pFA6a
  Vector type: Yeast Expression
  Selectable markers: Kanamycin
Growth in bacteria
  Bacterial resistance: Ampicillin, 100 μg/mL
  Growth temperature: 37°C
  Growth strain: DH5alpha
  Copy number: Unknown
Gene/Insert
  Gene/Insert name: yomRuby2 (alt name: Yeast Optimized mRuby2)
  Species: Synthetic
Terms and licenses: Academic/Nonprofit Terms; Industry Terms: Not Available to Industry
Depositor comments: This vector is derived from the sequences published in “Optimized cassettes for fluorescent protein tagging in Saccharomyces cerevisiae.” Sheff MA, Thorn KS. Yeast. 2004 Jun;21(8):661-70. These plasmids were generated with funding from an NIGMS Systems Biology Center grant, number P50 GM081879. Please acknowledge this grant if you use these plasmids.
How to cite: pFA6a-link-yomRuby2-Kan was a gift from Wendell Lim & Kurt Thorn (Addgene plasmid # 44953 ; http://n2t.net/addgene:44953 ; RRID:Addgene_44953)
