[The description below was written by a language model from this plasmid's Addgene catalogue record and pLannotate feature annotations shown in this document.]
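Description:
pFA6a-link-yomRuby2-Kan is a 4,891 bp yeast tagging vector built on the pFA6a backbone, designed as a template for creating chromosomal gene fusions to a red fluorescent protein in Saccharomyces cerevisiae. It is propagated in E. coli through a high-copy ColE1/pUC-type origin and selected with ampicillin via the β-lactamase gene and its native promoter. No yeast replication origin or centromere is annotated, which fits a plasmid that serves as a cassette source rather than being maintained episomally in yeast. Short remnants of rop, bom and lacI are backbone leftovers with no apparent function here.

The payload is a compact module consisting of yomRuby2, a synthetic, yeast codon-optimized version of mRuby2 (a constitutively fluorescent red protein derived from Entacmaea quadricolor), followed by the S. cerevisiae ADH1 terminator and then the kanMX marker. No yeast promoter is annotated upstream of the fluorescent protein. This is consistent with its use as a tag, where expression comes from the promoter of the target gene once the cassette is fused in frame. The "link" in the name suggests a linker sequence ahead of the reporter, although it is not annotated as a separate feature. kanMX is self-contained and allows selection of yeast integrants (the record lists kanamycin; in yeast this marker is normally selected with G418). SP6 and T7 promoters flank the module.

The two feature tables, from the depositor sequence and the repository's sequencing result, are the same length and carry identical features, differing only by a 120 nt shift in the numbering start point. The vector belongs to a set of improved blue, green and red fluorescent protein tagging plasmids derived from earlier optimized tagging cassettes.
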