Features (pLannotate 1.2.2; 11 found; start..end, strand, type, name):
    131..166     +  CDS            rop (fragment): Rop protein, which maintains plasmids at low copy number; rop
    268..319     +  misc_feature   bom (fragment): basis of mobility region from pBR322
    382..400     +  promoter       SP6 promoter: promoter for bacteriophage SP6 RNA polymerase
    470..1180    +  CDS            mRuby2: mRuby2 is a basic (constitutively fluorescent) red fluorescent protein published in 2012, derived from Entacmaea quadricolor. It has moderate acid sensitivity.
   1204..1391    +  terminator     ADH1 terminator: S. cerevisiae ADH1; transcription terminator for the S. cerevisiae alcohol dehydrogenase 1 (ADH1) gene
   1466..2822    +  gene           kanMX: yeast selectable marker conferring kanamycin resistance (Wach et al., 1994)
   2927..2945    -  promoter       T7 promoter: promoter for bacteriophage T7 RNA polymerase
   2967..3020    -  CDS            lacI (fragment): lac repressor; lacI; The lac repressor binds to the lac operator to inhibit transcription in E. coli. This inhibition can be relieved by adding lactose or isopropyl-β-D-thiogalactopyranoside (IPTG).
   3203..3791    -  rep_origin     ori: high-copy-number ColE1/pMB1/pBR322/pUC origin of replication
   3962..4822    -  CDS            AmpR: β-lactamase; bla; confers resistance to ampicillin, carbenicillin, and related antibiotics
   4823..36      -  promoter       AmpR promoter (across the origin): bla
>Addgene plasmid #44953 | pFA6a-link-yomRuby2-Kan | depositor full sequence | sequence record 62226 | pFA6a-link-yomRuby2-Kan sequence 4891 bps
ATGTATTTAGAAAAATAAACAAATAGGGGTTCCGCGCACATTTCCCCGAAAAGTGCCACCTGACGTCTAA
GAAACCATTATTATCATGACATTAACCTATAAAAATAGGCGTATCACGAGGCCCTTTCGTCTCGCGCGTT
TCGGTGATGACGGTGAAAACCTCTGACACATGCAGCTCCCGGAGACGGTCACAGCTTGTCTGTAAGCGGA
TGCCGGGAGCAGACAAGCCCGTCAGGGCGCGTCAGCGGGTGTTGGCGGGTGTCGGGGCTGGCTTAACTAT
GCGGCATCAGAGCAGATTGTACTGAGAGTGCACCATATGGACATATTGTCGTTAGAACGCGGCTACAATT
AATACATAACCTTATGTATCATACACATACGATTTAGGTGACACTATAGAACGCGGCCGCCAGCTGAAGC
TTCGTACGCTGCAGGTCGACGGATCGGTGACGGTGCTGGTTTAATTAACATGGTGTCCAAAGGAGAGGAG
TTAATCAAGGAAAACATGAGAATGAAAGTTGTCATGGAGGGCTCCGTTAATGGTCACCAATTCAAGTGTA
CAGGGGAAGGTGAAGGTAATCCTTACATGGGTACACAAACTATGAGAATTAAAGTAATTGAAGGCGGACC
ACTACCATTTGCATTTGACATTCTGGCAACGTCATTCATGTACGGATCACGAACTTTCATCAAGTACCCT
AAAGGTATACCAGACTTTTTCAAGCAATCTTTTCCAGAGGGTTTTACATGGGAAAGGGTTACAAGATACG
AAGATGGGGGTGTCGTCACAGTTATGCAAGATACTTCATTAGAAGATGGCTGCCTTGTCTATCATGTGCA
AGTAAGAGGGGTGAATTTTCCTTCTAACGGACCTGTGATGCAGAAAAAGACCAAAGGTTGGGAACCAAAT
ACTGAAATGATGTACCCAGCTGATGGAGGTTTGAGAGGCTACACACACATGGCGCTTAAAGTTGATGGTG
GAGGTCATTTGTCTTGTAGTTTTGTTACCACTTATCGTTCTAAAAAGACTGTTGGCAATATCAAAATGCC
AGGAATACATGCTGTAGACCACAGACTAGAAAGACTCGAAGAGAGCGATAACGAAATGTTCGTTGTACAG
AGAGAGCATGCCGTAGCCAAATTTGCTGGCTTAGGCGGTGGTATGGATGAATTGTATAAGTAAGGCGCGC
CACTTCTAAATAAGCGAATTTCTTATGATTTATGATTTTTATTATTAAATAAGTTATAAAAAAAATAAGT
GTATACAAATTTTAAAGTGACTCTTAGGTTTTAAAACGAAAATTCTTATTCTTGAGTAACTCTTTCCTGT
AGGTCAGGTTGCTTTCTCAGGTATAGTATGAGGTCGCTCTTATTGACCACACCTCTACCGGCAGATCCGC
TAGGGATAACAGGGTAATATAGATCTGTTTAGCTTGCCTCGTCCCCGCCGGGTCACCCGGCCAGCGACAT
GGAGGCCCAGAATACCCTCCTTGACAGTCTTGACGTGCGCAGCTCAGGGGCATGATGTGACTGTCGCCCG
TACATTTAGCCCATACATCCCCATGTATAATCATTTGCATCCATACATTTTGATGGCCGCACGGCGCGAA
GCAAAAATTACGGCTCCTCGCTGCAGACCTGCGAGCAGGGAAACGCTCCCCTCACAGACGCGTTGAATTG
TCCCCACGCCGCGCCCCTGTAGAGAAATATAAAAGGTTAGGATTTGCCACTGAGGTTCTTCTTTCATATA
CTTCCTTTTAAAATCTTGCTAGGATACAGTTCTCACATCACATCCGAACATAAACAACCATGGGTAAGGA
AAAGACTCACGTTTCGAGGCCGCGATTAAATTCCAACATGGATGCTGATTTATATGGGTATAAATGGGCT
CGCGATAATGTCGGGCAATCAGGTGCGACAATCTATCGATTGTATGGGAAGCCCGATGCGCCAGAGTTGT
TTCTGAAACATGGCAAAGGTAGCGTTGCCAATGATGTTACAGATGAGATGGTCAGACTAAACTGGCTGAC
GGAATTTATGCCTCTTCCGACCATCAAGCATTTTATCCGTACTCCTGATGATGCATGGTTACTCACCACT
GCGATCCCCGGCAAAACAGCATTCCAGGTATTAGAAGAATATCCTGATTCAGGTGAAAATATTGTTGATG
CGCTGGCAGTGTTCCTGCGCCGGTTGCATTCGATTCCTGTTTGTAATTGTCCTTTTAACAGCGATCGCGT
ATTTCGTCTCGCTCAGGCGCAATCACGAATGAATAACGGTTTGGTTGATGCGAGTGATTTTGATGACGAG
CGTAATGGCTGGCCTGTTGAACAAGTCTGGAAAGAAATGCATAAGCTTTTGCCATTCTCACCGGATTCAG
TCGTCACTCATGGTGATTTCTCACTTGATAACCTTATTTTTGACGAGGGGAAATTAATAGGTTGTATTGA
TGTTGGACGAGTCGGAATCGCAGACCGATACCAGGATCTTGCCATCCTATGGAACTGCCTCGGTGAGTTT
TCTCCTTCATTACAGAAACGGCTTTTTCAAAAATATGGTATTGATAATCCTGATATGAATAAATTGCAGT
TTCATTTGATGCTCGATGAGTTTTTCTAATCAGTACTGACAATAAAAAGATTCTTGTTTTCAAGAACTTG
TCATTTGTATAGTTTTTTTATATTGTAGTTGTTCTATTTTAATCAAATGTTAGCGTGATTTATATTTTTT
TTCGCCTCGACATCATCTGCCCAGATGCGAAGTTAAGTGCGCAGAAAGTAATATCATGCGTCAATCGTAT
GTGAATGCTGGTCGCTATACTGCTGTCGATTCGATACTAACGCCGCCATCCAGTTTAAACGAGCTCGAAT
TCATCGATGATATCAGATCCACTAGTGGCCTATGCGGCCGCGGATCTGCCGGTCTCCCTATAGTGAGTCG
TATTAATTTCGATAAGCCAGGTTAACCTGCATTAATGAATCGGCCAACGCGCGGGGAGAGGCGGTTTGCG
TATTGGGCGCTCTTCCGCTTCCTCGCTCACTGACTCGCTGCGCTCGGTCGTTCGGCTGCGGCGAGCGGTA
TCAGCTCACTCAAAGGCGGTAATACGGTTATCCACAGAATCAGGGGATAACGCAGGAAAGAACATGTGAG
CAAAAGGCCAGCAAAAGGCCAGGAACCGTAAAAAGGCCGCGTTGCTGGCGTTTTTCCATAGGCTCCGCCC
CCCTGACGAGCATCACAAAAATCGACGCTCAAGTCAGAGGTGGCGAAACCCGACAGGACTATAAAGATAC
CAGGCGTTTCCCCCTGGAAGCTCCCTCGTGCGCTCTCCTGTTCCGACCCTGCCGCTTACCGGATACCTGT
CCGCCTTTCTCCCTTCGGGAAGCGTGGCGCTTTCTCAATGCTCACGCTGTAGGTATCTCAGTTCGGTGTA
GGTCGTTCGCTCCAAGCTGGGCTGTGTGCACGAACCCCCCGTTCAGCCCGACCGCTGCGCCTTATCCGGT
AACTATCGTCTTGAGTCCAACCCGGTAAGACACGACTTATCGCCACTGGCAGCAGCCACTGGTAACAGGA
TTAGCAGAGCGAGGTATGTAGGCGGTGCTACAGAGTTCTTGAAGTGGTGGCCTAACTACGGCTACACTAG
AAGGACAGTATTTGGTATCTGCGCTCTGCTGAAGCCAGTTACCTTCGGAAAAAGAGTTGGTAGCTCTTGA
TCCGGCAAACAAACCACCGCTGGTAGCGGTGGTTTTTTTGTTTGCAAGCAGCAGATTACGCGCAGAAAAA
AAGGATCTCAAGAAGATCCTTTGATCTTTTCTACGGGGTCTGACGCTCAGTGGAACGAAAACTCACGTTA
AGGGATTTTGGTCATGAGATTATCAAAAAGGATCTTCACCTAGATCCTTTTAAATTAAAAATGAAGTTTT
AAATCAATCTAAAGTATATATGAGTAAACTTGGTCTGACAGTTACCAATGCTTAATCAGTGAGGCACCTA
TCTCAGCGATCTGTCTATTTCGTTCATCCATAGTTGCCTGACTCCCCGTCGTGTAGATAACTACGATACG
GGAGGGCTTACCATCTGGCCCCAGTGCTGCAATGATACCGCGAGACCCACGCTCACCGGCTCCAGATTTA
TCAGCAATAAACCAGCCAGCCGGAAGGGCCGAGCGCAGAAGTGGTCCTGCAACTTTATCCGCCTCCATCC
AGTCTATTAATTGTTGCCGGGAAGCTAGAGTAAGTAGTTCGCCAGTTAATAGTTTGCGCAACGTTGTTGC
CATTGCTACAGGCATCGTGGTGTCACGCTCGTCGTTTGGTATGGCTTCATTCAGCTCCGGTTCCCAACGA
TCAAGGCGAGTTACATGATCCCCCATGTTGTGCAAAAAAGCGGTTAGCTCCTTCGGTCCTCCGATCGTTG
TCAGAAGTAAGTTGGCCGCAGTGTTATCACTCATGGTTATGGCAGCACTGCATAATTCTCTTACTGTCAT
GCCATCCGTAAGATGCTTTTCTGTGACTGGTGAGTACTCAACCAAGTCATTCTGAGAATAGTGTATGCGG
CGACCGAGTTGCTCTTGCCCGGCGTCAATACGGGATAATACCGCGCCACATAGCAGAACTTTAAAAGTGC
TCATCATTGGAAAACGTTCTTCGGGGCGAAAACTCTCAAGGATCTTACCGCTGTTGAGATCCAGTTCGAT
GTAACCCACTCGTGCACCCAACTGATCTTCAGCATCTTTTACTTTCACCAGCGTTTCTGGGTGAGCAAAA
ACAGGAAGGCAAAATGCCGCAAAAAAGGGAATAAGGGCGACACGGAAATGTTGAATACTCATACTCTTCC
TTTTTCAATATTATTGAAGCATTTATCAGGGTTATTGTCTCATGAGCGGATACATATTTGA
