Features (pLannotate 1.2.2; 11 found; start..end, strand, type, name):
     11..46      +  CDS            rop (fragment): Rop protein, which maintains plasmids at low copy number; rop
    148..199     +  misc_feature   bom (fragment): basis of mobility region from pBR322
    262..280     +  promoter       SP6 promoter: promoter for bacteriophage SP6 RNA polymerase
    350..1060    +  CDS            mRuby2: mRuby2 is a basic (constitutively fluorescent) red fluorescent protein published in 2012, derived from Entacmaea quadricolor. It has moderate acid sensitivity.
   1084..1271    +  terminator     ADH1 terminator: S. cerevisiae ADH1; transcription terminator for the S. cerevisiae alcohol dehydrogenase 1 (ADH1) gene
   1346..2702    +  gene           kanMX: yeast selectable marker conferring kanamycin resistance (Wach et al., 1994)
   2807..2825    -  promoter       T7 promoter: promoter for bacteriophage T7 RNA polymerase
   2847..2900    -  CDS            lacI (fragment): lac repressor; lacI; The lac repressor binds to the lac operator to inhibit transcription in E. coli. This inhibition can be relieved by adding lactose or isopropyl-β-D-thiogalactopyranoside (IPTG).
   3083..3671    -  rep_origin     ori: high-copy-number ColE1/pMB1/pBR322/pUC origin of replication
   3842..4702    -  CDS            AmpR: β-lactamase; bla; confers resistance to ampicillin, carbenicillin, and related antibiotics
   4703..4807    -  promoter       AmpR promoter: bla
>Addgene plasmid #44953 | pFA6a-link-yomRuby2-Kan | addgene full sequence | sequence record 181116 | Addgene NGS Result
GCCCTTTCGTCTCGCGCGTTTCGGTGATGACGGTGAAAACCTCTGACACATGCAGCTCCCGGAGACGGTC
ACAGCTTGTCTGTAAGCGGATGCCGGGAGCAGACAAGCCCGTCAGGGCGCGTCAGCGGGTGTTGGCGGGT
GTCGGGGCTGGCTTAACTATGCGGCATCAGAGCAGATTGTACTGAGAGTGCACCATATGGACATATTGTC
GTTAGAACGCGGCTACAATTAATACATAACCTTATGTATCATACACATACGATTTAGGTGACACTATAGA
ACGCGGCCGCCAGCTGAAGCTTCGTACGCTGCAGGTCGACGGATCGGTGACGGTGCTGGTTTAATTAACA
TGGTGTCCAAAGGAGAGGAGTTAATCAAGGAAAACATGAGAATGAAAGTTGTCATGGAGGGCTCCGTTAA
TGGTCACCAATTCAAGTGTACAGGGGAAGGTGAAGGTAATCCTTACATGGGTACACAAACTATGAGAATT
AAAGTAATTGAAGGCGGACCACTACCATTTGCATTTGACATTCTGGCAACGTCATTCATGTACGGATCAC
GAACTTTCATCAAGTACCCTAAAGGTATACCAGACTTTTTCAAGCAATCTTTTCCAGAGGGTTTTACATG
GGAAAGGGTTACAAGATACGAAGATGGGGGTGTCGTCACAGTTATGCAAGATACTTCATTAGAAGATGGC
TGCCTTGTCTATCATGTGCAAGTAAGAGGGGTGAATTTTCCTTCTAACGGACCTGTGATGCAGAAAAAGA
CCAAAGGTTGGGAACCAAATACTGAAATGATGTACCCAGCTGATGGAGGTTTGAGAGGCTACACACACAT
GGCGCTTAAAGTTGATGGTGGAGGTCATTTGTCTTGTAGTTTTGTTACCACTTATCGTTCTAAAAAGACT
GTTGGCAATATCAAAATGCCAGGAATACATGCTGTAGACCACAGACTAGAAAGACTCGAAGAGAGCGATA
ACGAAATGTTCGTTGTACAGAGAGAGCATGCCGTAGCCAAATTTGCTGGCTTAGGCGGTGGTATGGATGA
ATTGTATAAGTAAGGCGCGCCACTTCTAAATAAGCGAATTTCTTATGATTTATGATTTTTATTATTAAAT
AAGTTATAAAAAAAATAAGTGTATACAAATTTTAAAGTGACTCTTAGGTTTTAAAACGAAAATTCTTATT
CTTGAGTAACTCTTTCCTGTAGGTCAGGTTGCTTTCTCAGGTATAGTATGAGGTCGCTCTTATTGACCAC
ACCTCTACCGGCAGATCCGCTAGGGATAACAGGGTAATATAGATCTGTTTAGCTTGCCTCGTCCCCGCCG
GGTCACCCGGCCAGCGACATGGAGGCCCAGAATACCCTCCTTGACAGTCTTGACGTGCGCAGCTCAGGGG
CATGATGTGACTGTCGCCCGTACATTTAGCCCATACATCCCCATGTATAATCATTTGCATCCATACATTT
TGATGGCCGCACGGCGCGAAGCAAAAATTACGGCTCCTCGCTGCAGACCTGCGAGCAGGGAAACGCTCCC
CTCACAGACGCGTTGAATTGTCCCCACGCCGCGCCCCTGTAGAGAAATATAAAAGGTTAGGATTTGCCAC
TGAGGTTCTTCTTTCATATACTTCCTTTTAAAATCTTGCTAGGATACAGTTCTCACATCACATCCGAACA
TAAACAACCATGGGTAAGGAAAAGACTCACGTTTCGAGGCCGCGATTAAATTCCAACATGGATGCTGATT
TATATGGGTATAAATGGGCTCGCGATAATGTCGGGCAATCAGGTGCGACAATCTATCGATTGTATGGGAA
GCCCGATGCGCCAGAGTTGTTTCTGAAACATGGCAAAGGTAGCGTTGCCAATGATGTTACAGATGAGATG
GTCAGACTAAACTGGCTGACGGAATTTATGCCTCTTCCGACCATCAAGCATTTTATCCGTACTCCTGATG
ATGCATGGTTACTCACCACTGCGATCCCCGGCAAAACAGCATTCCAGGTATTAGAAGAATATCCTGATTC
AGGTGAAAATATTGTTGATGCGCTGGCAGTGTTCCTGCGCCGGTTGCATTCGATTCCTGTTTGTAATTGT
CCTTTTAACAGCGATCGCGTATTTCGTCTCGCTCAGGCGCAATCACGAATGAATAACGGTTTGGTTGATG
CGAGTGATTTTGATGACGAGCGTAATGGCTGGCCTGTTGAACAAGTCTGGAAAGAAATGCATAAGCTTTT
GCCATTCTCACCGGATTCAGTCGTCACTCATGGTGATTTCTCACTTGATAACCTTATTTTTGACGAGGGG
AAATTAATAGGTTGTATTGATGTTGGACGAGTCGGAATCGCAGACCGATACCAGGATCTTGCCATCCTAT
GGAACTGCCTCGGTGAGTTTTCTCCTTCATTACAGAAACGGCTTTTTCAAAAATATGGTATTGATAATCC
TGATATGAATAAATTGCAGTTTCATTTGATGCTCGATGAGTTTTTCTAATCAGTACTGACAATAAAAAGA
TTCTTGTTTTCAAGAACTTGTCATTTGTATAGTTTTTTTATATTGTAGTTGTTCTATTTTAATCAAATGT
TAGCGTGATTTATATTTTTTTTCGCCTCGACATCATCTGCCCAGATGCGAAGTTAAGTGCGCAGAAAGTA
ATATCATGCGTCAATCGTATGTGAATGCTGGTCGCTATACTGCTGTCGATTCGATACTAACGCCGCCATC
CAGTTTAAACGAGCTCGAATTCATCGATGATATCAGATCCACTAGTGGCCTATGCGGCCGCGGATCTGCC
GGTCTCCCTATAGTGAGTCGTATTAATTTCGATAAGCCAGGTTAACCTGCATTAATGAATCGGCCAACGC
GCGGGGAGAGGCGGTTTGCGTATTGGGCGCTCTTCCGCTTCCTCGCTCACTGACTCGCTGCGCTCGGTCG
TTCGGCTGCGGCGAGCGGTATCAGCTCACTCAAAGGCGGTAATACGGTTATCCACAGAATCAGGGGATAA
CGCAGGAAAGAACATGTGAGCAAAAGGCCAGCAAAAGGCCAGGAACCGTAAAAAGGCCGCGTTGCTGGCG
TTTTTCCATAGGCTCCGCCCCCCTGACGAGCATCACAAAAATCGACGCTCAAGTCAGAGGTGGCGAAACC
CGACAGGACTATAAAGATACCAGGCGTTTCCCCCTGGAAGCTCCCTCGTGCGCTCTCCTGTTCCGACCCT
GCCGCTTACCGGATACCTGTCCGCCTTTCTCCCTTCGGGAAGCGTGGCGCTTTCTCATAGCTCACGCTGT
AGGTATCTCAGTTCGGTGTAGGTCGTTCGCTCCAAGCTGGGCTGTGTGCACGAACCCCCCGTTCAGCCCG
ACCGCTGCGCCTTATCCGGTAACTATCGTCTTGAGTCCAACCCGGTAAGACACGACTTATCGCCACTGGC
AGCAGCCACTGGTAACAGGATTAGCAGAGCGAGGTATGTAGGCGGTGCTACAGAGTTCTTGAAGTGGTGG
CCTAACTACGGCTACACTAGAAGAACAGTATTTGGTATCTGCGCTCTGCTGAAGCCAGTTACCTTCGGAA
AAAGAGTTGGTAGCTCTTGATCCGGCAAACAAACCACCGCTGGTAGCGGTGGTTTTTTTGTTTGCAAGCA
GCAGATTACGCGCAGAAAAAAAGGATCTCAAGAAGATCCTTTGATCTTTTCTACGGGGTCTGACGCTCAG
TGGAACGAAAACTCACGTTAAGGGATTTTGGTCATGAGATTATCAAAAAGGATCTTCACCTAGATCCTTT
TAAATTAAAAATGAAGTTTTAAATCAATCTAAAGTATATATGAGTAAACTTGGTCTGACAGTTACCAATG
CTTAATCAGTGAGGCACCTATCTCAGCGATCTGTCTATTTCGTTCATCCATAGTTGCCTGACTCCCCGTC
GTGTAGATAACTACGATACGGGAGGGCTTACCATCTGGCCCCAGTGCTGCAATGATACCGCGAGACCCAC
GCTCACCGGCTCCAGATTTATCAGCAATAAACCAGCCAGCCGGAAGGGCCGAGCGCAGAAGTGGTCCTGC
AACTTTATCCGCCTCCATCCAGTCTATTAATTGTTGCCGGGAAGCTAGAGTAAGTAGTTCGCCAGTTAAT
AGTTTGCGCAACGTTGTTGCCATTGCTACAGGCATCGTGGTGTCACGCTCGTCGTTTGGTATGGCTTCAT
TCAGCTCCGGTTCCCAACGATCAAGGCGAGTTACATGATCCCCCATGTTGTGCAAAAAAGCGGTTAGCTC
CTTCGGTCCTCCGATCGTTGTCAGAAGTAAGTTGGCCGCAGTGTTATCACTCATGGTTATGGCAGCACTG
CATAATTCTCTTACTGTCATGCCATCCGTAAGATGCTTTTCTGTGACTGGTGAGTACTCAACCAAGTCAT
TCTGAGAATAGTGTATGCGGCGACCGAGTTGCTCTTGCCCGGCGTCAATACGGGATAATACCGCGCCACA
TAGCAGAACTTTAAAAGTGCTCATCATTGGAAAACGTTCTTCGGGGCGAAAACTCTCAAGGATCTTACCG
CTGTTGAGATCCAGTTCGATGTAACCCACTCGTGCACCCAACTGATCTTCAGCATCTTTTACTTTCACCA
GCGTTTCTGGGTGAGCAAAAACAGGAAGGCAAAATGCCGCAAAAAAGGGAATAAGGGCGACACGGAAATG
TTGAATACTCATACTCTTCCTTTTTCAATATTATTGAAGCATTTATCAGGGTTATTGTCTCATGAGCGGA
TACATATTTGAATGTATTTAGAAAAATAAACAAATAGGGGTTCCGCGCACATTTCCCCGAAAAGTGCCAC
CTGACGTCTAAGAAACCATTATTATCATGACATTAACCTATAAAAATAGGCGTATCACGAG
